>Addgene plasmid #174846 | pLV-H1-SIPX | addgene full sequence | sequence record 344691 | Addgene NGS Result
AAGCAGAGCTCGTTTAGTGAACCGTCAGATCGCCTGGAGACGCCATCCAGCGCTGTTTTGACCTCCATAG
AAGACACCGGGACCGATCCAGCCTCCGCGGCCGGGAACGGTGCATTGGAACGCGGATTCCCCGTGTACAA
GTAGCGGCCGCAAATTCCGCCCCTCTCCCTCCCCCCCCCCTAACGTTACTGGCCGAAGCCGCTTGGAATA
AGGCCGGTGTGCGTTTGTCTATATGTTATTTTCCACCATATTGCCGTCTTTTGGCAATGTGAGGGCCCGG
AAACCTGGCCCTGTCTTCTTGACGAGCATTCCTAGGGGTCTTTCCCCTCTCGCCAAAGGAATGCAAGGTC
TGTTGAATGTCGTGAAGGAAGCAGTTCCTCTGGAAGCTTCTTGAAGACAAACAACGTCTGTAGCGACCCT
TTGCAGGCAGCGGAACCCCCCACCTGGCGACAGGTGCCTCTGCGGCCAAAAGCCACGTGTATAAGATACA
CCTGCAAAGGCGGCACAACCCCAGTGCCACGTTGTGAGTTGGATAGTTGTGGAAAGAGTCAAATGGCTCT
CCTCAAGCGTATTCAACAAGGGGCTGAAGGATGCCCAGAAGGTACCCCATTGTATGGGATCTGATCTGGG
GCCTCGGTGCACATGCTTTACATGTGTTTAGTCGAGGTTAAAAAAACGTCTAGGCCCCCCGAACCACGGG
GACGTGGTTTTCCTTTGAAAAACACGATAATACCATGGCCACCGAGTACAAGCCCACGGTGCGCCTCGCC
ACCCGCGACGACGTCCCCCGGGCCGTACGCACCCTCGCCGCCGCGTTCGCCGACTACCCCGCCACGCGCC
ACACCGTCGACCCGGACCGCCACATCGAGCGGGTCACCGAGCTGCAAGAACTCTTCCTCACGCGCGTCGG
GCTCGACATCGGCAAGGTGTGGGTCGCGGACGACGGCGCCGCGGTGGCGGTCTGGACCACGCCGGAGAGC
GTCGAAGCGGGGGCGGTGTTCGCCGAGATCGGCTCGCGCATGGCCGAGTTGAGCGGTTCCCGGCTGGCCG
CGCAGCAACAGATGGAAGGCCTCCTGGCGCCGCACCGGCCCAAGGAGCCCGCGTGGTTCCTGGCCACCGT
CGGCGTCTCGCCCGACCACCAGGGCAAGGGTCTGGGCAGCGCCGTCGTGCTCCCCGGAGTGGAGGCGGCC
GAGCGCGCTGGGGTGCCCGCCTTCCTGGAGACCTCCGCGCCCCGCAACCTCCCCTTCTACGAGCGGCTCG
GCTTCACCGTCACCGCCGACGTCGAGGTGCCCGAAGGACCGCGCACCTGGTGCATGACCCGCAAGCCCGG
TGCCTGAGTTTGTTTCGAATGAGGCTTCAGTACTTTACAGAATCGTTGCCTGCACATCTTGGAAACACTT
GCTGGGATTACTTCTTCAGGTTAACCCAACAGAATTCTCTTCTGAAGAAAATATATTTCTTTTTATTCAT
AGCTCTTCTCGAGGTAACCGGATCCAACCAGTTGTGTTTTAATGTATATTAATGTTACTAATGTGTTTTA
TTTAAATTGAGTCACGCGTCTGGAACAATCAACCTCTGGATTACAAAATTTGTGAAAGATTGACTGGTAT
TCTTAACTATGTTGCTCCTTTTACGCTATGTGGATACGCTGCTTTAATGCCTTTGTATCATGCTATTGCT
TCCCGTATGGCTTTCATTTTCTCCTCCTTGTATAAATCCTGGTTGCTGTCTCTTTATGAGGAGTTGTGGC
CCGTTGTCAGGCAACGTGGCGTGGTGTGCACTGTGTTTGCTGACGCAACCCCCACTGGTTGGGGCATTGC
CACCACCTGTCAGCTCCTTTCCGGGACTTTCGCTTTCCCCCTCCCTATTGCCACGGCGGAACTCATCGCC
GCCTGCCTTGCCCGCTGCTGGACAGGGGCTCGGCTGTTGGGCACTGACAATTCCGTGGTGTTGTCGGGGA
AGCTGACGTCCTTTCCATGGCTGCTCGCCTGTGTTGCCACCTGGATTCTGCGCGGGACGTCCTTCTGCTA
CGTCCCTTCGGCCCTCAATCCAGCGGACCTTCCTTCCCGCGGCCTGCTGCCGGCTCTGCGGCCTCTTCCG
CGTCTTCGCCTTCGCCCTCAGACGAGTCGGATCTCCCTTTGGGCCGCCTCCCCGCCTGGAATTAATTCTG
CAGTCGAGACCTAGAAAAACATGGAGCAATCACAAGTAGCAATACAGCAGCTACCAATGCTGATTGTGCC
TGGCTAGAAGCACAAGAGGAGGAGGAGGTGGGTTTTCCAGTCACACCTCAGGTACCTTTAAGACCAATGA
CTTACAAGGCAGCTGTAGATCTTAGCCACTTTTTAAAAGAAAAGAGGGGACTGGAAGGGCTAATTCACTC
CCAACGAAGACAAGATCTGCTTTTTGCTTGTACTGGGTCTCTCTGGTTAGACCAGATCTGAGCCTGGGAG
CTCTCTGGCTAACTAGGGAACCCACTGCTTAAGCCTCAATAAAGCTTGCCTTGAGTGCTTCAAGTAGTGT
GTGCCCGTCTGTTGTGTGACTCTGGTAACTAGAGATCCCTCAGACCCTTTTAGTCAGTGTGGAAAATCTC
TAGCAGTAGTAGTTCATGTCATCTTATTATTCAGTATTTATAACTTGCAAAGAAATGAATATCAGAGAGT
GAGAGGCCTTGACATTGTTTAAACCCGCTGATCAGCCTCGACTGTGCCTTCTAGTTGCCAGCCATCTGTT
GTTTGCCCCTCCCCCGTGCCTTCCTTGACCCTGGAAGGTGCCACTCCCACTGTCCTTTCCTAATAAAATG
AGGAAATTGCATCGCATTGTCTGAGTAGGTGTCATTCTATTCTGGGGGGTGGGGTGGGGCAGGACAGCAA
GGGGGAGGATTGGGAAGACAATAGCAGGGTATCAGCTCACTCAAAGGCGGTAATACGGTTATCCACAGAA
TCAGGGGATAACGCAGGAAAGAACATGTGAGCAAAAGGCCAGCAAAAGGCCAGGAACCGTAAAAAGGCCG
CGTTGCTGGCGTTTTTCCATAGGCTCCGCCCCCCTGACGAGCATCACAAAAATCGACGCTCAAGTCAGAG
GTGGCGAAACCCGACAGGACTATAAAGATACCAGGCGTTTCCCCCTGGAAGCTCCCTCGTGCGCTCTCCT
GTTCCGACCCTGCCGCTTACCGGATACCTGTCCGCCTTTCTCCCTTCGGGAAGCGTGGCGCTTTCTCATA
GCTCACGCTGTAGGTATCTCAGTTCGGTGTAGGTCGTTCGCTCCAAGCTGGGCTGTGTGCACGAACCCCC
CGTTCAGCCCGACCGCTGCGCCTTATCCGGTAACTATCGTCTTGAGTCCAACCCGGTAAGACACGACTTA
TCGCCACTGGCAGCAGCCACTGGTAACAGGATTAGCAGAGCGAGGTATGTAGGCGGTGCTACAGAGTTCT
TGAAGTGGTGGCCTAACTACGGCTACACTAGAAGAACAGTATTTGGTATCTGCGCTCTGCTGAAGCCAGT
TACCTTCGGAAAAAGAGTTGGTAGCTCTTGATCCGGCAAACAAACCACCGCTGGTAGCGGTGGTTTTTTT
GTTTGCAAGCAGCAGATTACGCGCAGAAAAAAAGGATCTCAAGAAGATCCTTTGATCTTTTCTACGGGGT
CTGACGCTCAGTGGAACGAAAACTCACGTTAAGGGATTTTGGTCATGAGATTATCAAAAAGGATCTTCAC
CTAGATCCTTTTAAATTAAAAATGAAGTTTTAAATCAATCTAAAGTATATATGAGTAAACTTGGTCTGAC
AGTTACCAATGCTTAATCAGTGAGGCACCTATCTCAGCGATCTGTCTATTTCGTTCATCCATAGTTGCCT
GACTCCCCGTCGTGTAGATAACTACGATACGGGAGGGCTTACCATCTGGCCCCAGTGCTGCAATGATACC
GCGAGACCCACGCTCACCGGCTCCAGATTTATCAGCAATAAACCAGCCAGCCGGAAGGGCCGAGCGCAGA
AGTGGTCCTGCAACTTTATCCGCCTCCATCCAGTCTATTAATTGTTGCCGGGAAGCTAGAGTAAGTAGTT
CGCCAGTTAATAGTTTGCGCAACGTTGTTGCCATTGCTACAGGCATCGTGGTGTCACGCTCGTCGTTTGG
TATGGCTTCATTCAGCTCCGGTTCCCAACGATCAAGGCGAGTTACATGATCCCCCATGTTGTGCAAAAAA
GCGGTTAGCTCCTTCGGTCCTCCGATCGTTGTCAGAAGTAAGTTGGCCGCAGTGTTATCACTCATGGTTA
TGGCAGCACTGCATAATTCTCTTACTGTCATGCCATCCGTAAGATGCTTTTCTGTGACTGGTGAGTACTC
AACCAAGTCATTCTGAGAATAGTGTATGCGGCGACCGAGTTGCTCTTGCCCGGCGTCAATACGGGATAAT
ACCGCGCCACATAGCAGAACTTTAAAAGTGCTCATCATTGGAAAACGTTCTTCGGGGCGAAAACTCTCAA
GGATCTTACCGCTGTTGAGATCCAGTTCGATGTAACCCACTCGTGCACCCAACTGATCTTCAGCATCTTT
TACTTTCACCAGCGTTTCTGGGTGAGCAAAAACAGGAAGGCAAAATGCCGCAAAAAAGGGAATAAGGGCG
ACACGGAAATGTTGAATACTCATACTCTTCCTTTTTCAATATTATTGAAGCATTTATCAGGGTTATTGTC
TCATGAGCGGATACATATTTGAATGTATTTAGAAAAATAAACAAATAGGGGTTCCGCGCACATTTCCCCG
AAAAGTGCCACCTGACGTCGAGTTAGTCAGCAACCATAGTCCCGCCCCTAACTCCGCCCATCCCGCCCCT
AACTCCGCCCAGTTCCGCCCATTCTCCGCCCCATGGCTGACTAATTTTTTTTATTTATGCAGAGGCCGAG
GCCGCCTCGGCCTCTGAGCTATTCCAGAAGTAGTGAGGAGGCTTTTTTGGAGGCCTAGGCTTTTGCAAAA
AGCTTCGTCGACGGATCGGGAGATCAACTTGTTTATTGCAGCTTATAATGGTTACAAATAAAGCAATAGC
ATCACAAATTTCACAAATAAAGCATTTTTTTCACTGCATTCTAGTTGTGGTTTGTCCAAACTCATCAATG
TATCTTATCATGTCTGGATCAACTGGATAACTCAAGCTAACCAAAATCATCCCAAACTTCCCACCCCATA
CCCTATTACCACTGCCAATTACCTGTGGTTTCATTTACTCTAAACCTGTGATTCCTCTGAATTATTTTCA
TTTTAAAGAAATTGTATTTGTTAAATATGTACTACAAACTTAGTAGTTGGAAGGGCTAATTCACTCCCAA
AGAAGACAAGATATCCTTGATCTGTGGATCTACCACACACAAGGCTACTTCCCTGATTAGCAGAACTACA
CACCAGGGCCAGGGGTCAGATATCCACTGACCTTTGGATGGTGCTACAAGCTAGTACCAGTTGAGCCAGA
TAAGGTAGAAGAGGCCAATAAAGGAGAGAACACCAGCTTGTTACACCCTGTGAGCCTGCATGGGATGGAT
GACCCGGAGAGAGAAGTGTTAGAGTGGAGGTTTGACAGCCGCCTAGCATTTCATCACGTGGCCCGAGAGC
TGCATCCGGAGTACTTCAAGAACTGCTGATATCGAGCTTGCTACAAGGGACTTTCCGCTGGGGACTTTCC
AGGGAGGCGTGGCCTGGGCGGGACTGGGGAGTGGCGAGCCCTCAGATCCTGCATATAAGCAGCTGCTTTT
TGCCTGTACTGGGTCTCTCTGGTTAGACCAGATCTGAGCCTGGGAGCTCTCTGGCTAACTAGGGAACCCA
CTGCTTAAGCCTCAATAAAGCTTGCCTTGAGTGCTTCAAGTAGTGTGTGCCCGTCTGTTGTGTGACTCTG
GTAACTAGAGATCCCTCAGACCCTTTTAGTCAGTGTGGAAAATCTCTAGCAGTGGCGCCCGAACAGGGAC
TTGAAAGCGAAAGGGAAACCAGAGGAGCTCTCTCGACGCAGGACTCGGCTTGCTGAAGCGCGCACGGCAA
GAGGCGAGGGGCGGCGACTGGTGAGTACGCCAAAAATTTTGACTAGCGGAGGCTAGAAGGAGAGAGATGG
GTGCGAGAGCGTCAGTATTAAGCGGGGGAGAATTAGATCGCGATGGGAAAAAATTCGGTTAAGGCCAGGG
GGAAAGAAAAAATATAAATTAAAACATATAGTATGGGCAAGCAGGGAGCTAGAACGATTCGCAGTTAATC
CTGGCCTGTTAGAAACATCAGAAGGCTGTAGACAAATACTGGGACAGCTACAACCATCCCTTCAGACAGG
ATCAGAAGAACTTAGATCATTATATAATACAGTAGCAACCCTCTATTGTGTGCATCAAAGGATAGAGATA
AAAGACACCAAGGAAGCTTTAGACAAGATAGAGGAAGAGCAAAACAAAAGTAAGACCACCGCACAGCAAG
CGGCCGGCCGCTGATCTTCAGACCTGGAGGAGGAGATATGAGGGACAATTGGAGAAGTGAATTATATAAA
TATAAAGTAGTAAAAATTGAACCATTAGGAGTAGCACCCACCAAGGCAAAGAGAAGAGTGGTGCAGAGAG
AAAAAAGAGCAGTGGGAATAGGAGCTTTGTTCCTTGGGTTCTTGGGAGCAGCAGGAAGCACTATGGGCGC
AGCGTCAATGACGCTGACGGTACAGGCCAGACAATTATTGTCTGGTATAGTGCAGCAGCAGAACAATTTG
CTGAGGGCTATTGAGGCGCAACAGCATCTGTTGCAACTCACAGTCTGGGGCATCAAGCAGCTCCAGGCAA
GAATCCTGGCTGTGGAAAGATACCTAAAGGATCAACAGCTCCTGGGGATTTGGGGTTGCTCTGGAAAACT
CATTTGCACCACTGCTGTGCCTTGGAATGCTAGTTGGAGTAATAAATCTCTGGAACAGATTTGGAATCAC
ACGACCTGGATGGAGTGGGACAGAGAAATTAACAATTACACAAGCTTAATACACTCCTTAATTGAAGAAT
CGCAAAACCAGCAAGAAAAGAATGAACAAGAATTATTGGAATTAGATAAATGGGCAAGTTTGTGGAATTG
GTTTAACATAACAAATTGGCTGTGGTATATAAAATTATTCATAATGATAGTAGGAGGCTTGGTAGGTTTA
AGAATAGTTTTTGCTGTACTTTCTATAGTGAATAGAGTTAGGCAGGGATATTCACCATTATCGTTTCAGA
CCCACCTCCCAACCCCGAGGGGACCCGACAGGCCCGAAGGAATAGAAGAAGAAGGTGGAGAGAGAGACAG
AGACAGATCCATTCGATTAGTGAACGGATCGGCACTGCGTGCGCCAATTCTGCAGACAAATGGCAGTATT
CATCCACAATTTTAAAAGAAAAGGGGGGATTGGGGGGTACAGTGCAGGGGAAAGAATAGTAGACATAATA
GCAACAGACATACAAACTAAAGAATTACAAAAACAAATTACAAAAATTCAAAATTTTCGGGTTTATTACA
GGGACAGCAGAGATCCAGTTTGGTTAGTACTAGTAATATTTGCATGTCGCTATGTGTTCTGGGAAATCAC
CATAAACGTGAAATGTCTTTGGATTTGGGAATCTTATAAGTTCTGTATGAGACCACATCGATTCTTTTTT
TCTAGACGTATTACCGCCATGCATTAGTTATTAATAGTAATCAATTACGGGGTCATTAGTTCATAGCCCA
TATATGGAGTTCCGCGTTACATAACTTACGGTAAATGGCCCGCCTGGCTGACCGCCCAACGACCCCCGCC
CATTGACGTCAATAATGACGTATGTTCCCATAGTAACGCCAATAGGGACTTTCCATTGACGTCAATGGGT
GGAGTATTTACGGTAAACTGCCCACTTGGCAGTACATCAAGTGTATCATATGCCAAGTACGCCCCCTATT
GACGTCAATGACGGTAAATGGCCCGCCTGGCATTATGCCCAGTACATGACCTTATGGGACTTTCCTACTT
GGCAGTACATCTACGTATTAGTCATCGCTATTACCATGGTGATGCGGTTTTGGCAGTACATCAATGGGCG
TGGATAGCGGTTTGACTCACGGGGATTTCCAAGTCTCCACCCCATTGACGTCAATGGGAGTTTGTTTTGG
CACCAAAATCAACGGGACTTTCCAAAATGTCGTAACAACTCCGCCCCATTGACGCAAATGGGCGGTAGGC
GTGTACGGTGGGAGGTCTATAT
Features (pLannotate 1.2.2; 23 found; start..end, strand, type, name):
     51..176     +  CDS            UL126 (fragment): UL126_HCMVA - Protein predicted: Swiss-Prot protein existence level 4. From Human cytomegalovirus (strain AD169) (HHV-5) (Human herpesvirus 5).
    160..732     +  misc_feature   IRES: internal ribosome entry site (IRES) of the encephalomyocarditis virus (EMCV)
    741..1337    +  CDS            PuroR: puromycin N-acetyltransferase; pac from Streptomyces alboniger; confers resistance to puromycin
   1347..1434    +  ncRNA          5' miR-30a (fragment): sequence upstream of the 71-nt precursor of the human miR-30a microRNA (Zeng et al., 2002) miRNA
   1567..2155    +  misc_feature   WPRE: woodchuck hepatitis virus posttranscriptional regulatory element
   2172..2360    +  CDS            nef (fragment): NEF_HV1Z2 - Experimental evidence at protein level: Swiss-Prot protein existence level 1. Extracellular Nef protein targets CD4(+) T-lymphocytes for apoptosis by interacting with CXCR4 surface receptors. From Human immunodeficiency virus type 1 group M subtype D (isolate Z2/CDC-Z34) (HIV-1).
   2362..2595    +  LTR            3' LTR (ΔU3): self-inactivating 3' long terminal repeat (LTR) from HIV-1
   2702..2813    +  polyA_signal   bGH poly(A) signal: bovine growth hormone polyadenylation signal
   3024..3612    -  rep_origin     ori: high-copy-number ColE1/pMB1/pBR322/pUC origin of replication
   3783..4643    -  CDS            AmpR: β-lactamase; bla; confers resistance to ampicillin, carbenicillin, and related antibiotics
   4644..4748    -  promoter       AmpR promoter: bla
   4820..4955    +  rep_origin     SV40 ori: SV40 origin of replication
   4996..5130    +  polyA_signal   SV40 poly(A) signal: SV40 polyadenylation signal
   5297..5626    +  CDS            nef (fragment): NEF_HV1BR - Experimental evidence at protein level: Swiss-Prot protein existence level 1. Extracellular Nef protein targets CD4(+) T-lymphocytes for apoptosis by interacting with CXCR4 surface receptors (PubMed:14990729). From Human immunodeficiency virus type 1 group M subtype B (isolate BRU/LAI) (HIV-1).
   5674..5931    +  LTR            5' LTR (truncated): truncated 5' long terminal repeat (LTR) from HIV-1
   5978..6103    +  misc_feature   HIV-1 Ψ: packaging signal of human immunodeficiency virus type 1
   6087..6425    +  CDS            HIV-1 gag (fragment): gag protein from human immunodeficiency virus 1; gag
   6600..6833    +  misc_feature   RRE: The Rev response element (RRE) of HIV-1 allows for Rev-dependent mRNA export from the nucleus to the cytoplasm.
   7210..7310    +  CDS            Rev (fragment): human immunodeficiency virus 1 (HIV-1) Rev protein; rev; enhances nuclear export of unspliced and incompletely spliced viral mRNAs
   7360..7477    +  misc_feature   cPPT/CTS: central polypurine tract and central termination sequence of HIV-1
   7526..7616    +  promoter       H1 promoter: human H1 RNA promoter
   7715..8018    +  enhancer       CMV enhancer: human cytomegalovirus immediate early enhancer
   8019..10      +  promoter       CMV promoter (across the origin): human cytomegalovirus (CMV) immediate early promoter
