[The description below was written by a language model from this plasmid's Addgene catalogue record and pLannotate feature annotations shown in this document.]
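Description:
pLV-H1-SIPX is an 8.2 kb empty lentiviral RNAi backbone, derived by modification of pGIPZ, intended for cloning shRNA and/or miRNA sequences for expression in mammalian cells. It is maintained in E. coli as a high-copy plasmid through a ColE1/pUC-type origin and an ampicillin resistance gene (β-lactamase with its own promoter). The record lists a recombination-deficient "stable" strain for growth, as is usual for plasmids carrying repeated LTRs.

The viral portion runs from a truncated HIV-1 5' LTR through the Ψ packaging signal with a partial gag sequence, the Rev response element and the cPPT/CTS, to a self-inactivating ΔU3 3' LTR followed by a bGH polyadenylation signal. These elements allow the transfer RNA to be packaged, exported in a Rev-dependent manner and integrated, while leaving the integrated provirus without LTR promoter activity. The annotated nef, Rev and UL126 fragments appear to be residual flanking viral sequence rather than functional genes.

Between cPPT and the 3' LTR lie two expression units. A human H1 RNA polymerase III promoter sits first and is suited to driving a short hairpin. It is followed by a CMV enhancer/promoter driving an EMCV IRES and the puromycin N-acetyltransferase gene. A fragment of 5' miR-30a flanking sequence then provides context for a miRNA-embedded hairpin carried on the same Pol II transcript as the selection marker, and a WPRE enhances transcript expression. No fluorescent reporter is annotated, and the cloning sites are not stated in the record. An SV40 origin and SV40 poly(A) signal lie in the backbone outside the viral cassette. Transduced cells are selected with puromycin.
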