Addgene plasmid #174846: pLV-H1-SIPX
Purpose: (Empty Backbone) empty vector for cloning shRNA and/or miRNA
Depositing lab: Helen Morrison. Depositing organization: Leibniz Institute on Aging - Fritz Lipmann Institute (FLI).
Backbone
  Vector backbone: pLV-H1-SIPX
  Backbone manufacturer: Modified from pGIPZ
  Backbone size (bp): 8212
  Vector type: Mammalian Expression, Lentiviral, RNAi
  Selectable markers: Puromycin
Growth in bacteria
  Bacterial resistance: Ampicillin, 100 μg/mL
  Growth temperature: 37°C
  Growth strain: NEB Stable
  Copy number: High Copy
Terms and licenses: Academic/Nonprofit Terms; Industry Terms: Not Available to Industry
How to cite: pLV-H1-SIPX was a gift from Helen Morrison (Addgene plasmid # 174846 ; http://n2t.net/addgene:174846 ; RRID:Addgene_174846)
